>Addgene plasmid #235498 | pLV-Hspa1l-mRuby2 | addgene full sequence | sequence record 471001 | Addgene NGS Result
GAACCCCCCACCTGGCGACAGGTGCCTCTGCGGCCAAAAGCCACGTGTATAAGATACACCTGCAAAGGCG
GCACAACCCCAGTGCCACGTTGTGAGTTGGATAGTTGTGGAAAGAGTCAAATGGCTCCCCTCAAGCGTAT
TCAACAAGGGGCTGAAGGATGCCCAGAAGGTACCCCATTGTATGGGATCTGATCTGGGGCCTCGGTGCAC
ATGCTTTTCATGTGTTTAGTCGAGGTTAAAAAACGTCTAGGCCCCCCGAACCACGGGGACGTGGTTTTCC
TTTGAAAAACACGATGATAATAACATGACCGAGTACAAGCCCACGGTGCGCCTCGCCACCCGCGACGACG
TCCCCAGGGCCGTACGCACCCTCGCCGCCGCGTTCGCCGACTACCCCGCCACGCGCCACACCGTCGATCC
GGACCGCCACATCGAGCGGGTCACCGAGCTGCAAGAACTCTTCCTCACGCGCGTCGGGCTCGACATCGGC
AAGGTGTGGGTCGCGGACGACGGCGCCGCGGTGGCGGTCTGGACCACGCCGGAGAGCGTCGAAGCGGGGG
CGGTGTTCGCCGAGATCGGCCCGCGCATGGCCGAGTTGAGCGGTTCCCGGCTGGCCGCGCAGCAACAGAT
GGAGGGCCTCCTGGCGCCGCACCGGCCCAAGGAGCCCGCGTGGTTCCTGGCCACCGTCGGCGTCTCGCCC
GACCACCAGGGCAAGGGTCTGGGCAGCGCCGTCGTGCTCCCCGGAGTGGAGGCCGCCGAGCGCGCCGGGG
TGCCCGCCTTCCTGGAGACCTCCGCGCCCCGCAACCTCCCCTTCTACGAGCGGCTCGGCTTCACCGTCAC
CGCCGACGTCGAGGTGCCCGAAGGACCGCGCACCTGGTGCATGACCCGCAAGCCCGGTGCCTAGGCTAGC
TTGACTGACTGAGTCGACAATCAACCTTTTGGATTACAAAATTTGTGAAAGATTGACTGGTATTCTTAAC
TATGTTGCTCCTTTTACGCTATGTGGATACGCTGCTTTAATGCCTTTGTATCATGCTATTGCTTCCCGTA
TGGCTTTCATTTTCTCCTCCTTGTATAAATCCTGGTTGCTGTCTCTTTATGAGGAGTTGTGGCCCGTTGT
CAGGCAACGTGGCGTGGTGTGCACTGTGTTTGCTGACGCAACCCCCACTGGTTGGGGCATTGCCACCACC
TGTCAGCTCCTTTCCGGGACTTTCGCTTTCCCCCTCCCTATTGCCACGGCGGAACTCATCGCCGCCTGCC
TTGCCCGCTGCTGGACAGGGGCTCGGCTGTTGGGCACTGACAATTCCGTGGTGTTGTCGGGGAAGCTGAC
GTCCTTTCCATGGCTGCTCGCCTGTGTTGCCACCTGGATTCTGCGCGGGACGTCCTTCTGCTACGTCCCT
TCGGCCCTCAATCCAGCGGACCTTCCTTCCCGCGGCCTGCTGCCGGCTCTGCGGCCTCTTCCGCGTCTTC
GCCTTCGCCCTCAGACGAGTCGGATCTCCCTTTGGGCCGCCTCCCCGCCTGGAATTCGAGCTCGGTACCT
TTAAGACCAATGACTTACAAGGCAGCTGTAGATCTTAGCCACTTTTTAAAAGAAAAGGGGGGACTGGAAG
GGCTAATTCACTCCCAACGAAGACAAGATCTGCTTTTTGCTTGTACTGGGTCTCTCTGGTTAGACCAGAT
CTGAGCCTGGGAGCTCTCTGGCTAACTAGGGAACCCACTGCTTAAGCCTCAATAAAGCTTGCCTTGAGTG
CTTCAAGTAGTGTGTGCCCGTCTGTTGTGTGACTCTGGTAACTAGAGATCCCTCAGACCCTTTTAGTCAG
TGTGGAAAATCTCTAGCAGTCCTGGCCAACGTGAGCACCGTGCTGACCTCCAAATATCGTTAAGCTGGAG
CCTGGGAGCCGGCCTGGCCCTCCGCCCCCCCCACCCCCGCAGCCCACCCCTGGTCTTTGAATAAAGTCTG
AGTGAGTGGCCGACAGTGCCCGTGGAGTTCTCGTGACCTGAGGTGCAGGGCCGGCGCTAGGGACACGTCC
GTGCACGTGCCGAGGCCCCCTGTGCAGCTGCAAGGGACAGGCCTAGCCCTGCAGGCCTAACTCCGCCCAT
CCCGCCCCTAACTCCGCCCAGTTCCGCCCATTCTCCGCCTCATGGCTGACTAATTTTTTTTATTTATGCA
GAGGCCGAGGCCGCCTCGGCCTCTGAGCTATTCCAGAAGTAGTGAGGACGCTTTTTTGGAGGCCGAGGCT
TTTGCAAAGATCGAACAAGAGACAGGACCTGCAGGTTAATTAAATTTAAATCATGTGAGCAAAAGGCCAG
CAAAAGGCCAGGAACCGTAAAAAGGCCGCGTTGCTGGCGTTTTTCCATAGGCTCCGCCCCCCTGACGAGC
ATCACAAAAATCGACGCTCAAGTCAGAGGTGGCGAAACCCGACAGGACTATAAAGATACCAGGCGTTTCC
CCCTGGAAGCTCCCTCGTGCGCTCTCCTGTTCCGACCCTGCCGCTTACCGGATACCTGTCCGCCTTTCTC
CCTTCGGGAAGCGTGGCGCTTTCTCATAGCTCACGCTGTAGGTATCTCAGTTCGGTGTAGGTCGTTCGCT
CCAAGCTGGGCTGTGTGCACGAACCCCCCGTTCAGCCCGACCGCTGCGCCTTATCCGGTAACTATCGTCT
TGAGTCCAACCCGGTAAGACACGACTTATCGCCACTGGCAGCAGCCACTGGTAACAGGATTAGCAGAGCG
AGGTATGTAGGCGGTGCTACAGAGTTCTTGAAGTGGTGGCCTAACTACGGCTACACTAGAAGAACAGTAT
TTGGTATCTGCGCTCTGCTGAAGCCAGTTACCTTCGGAAAAAGAGTTGGTAGCTCTTGATCCGGCAAACA
AACCACCGCTGGTAGCGGTGGTTTTTTTGTTTGCAAGCAGCAGATTACGCGCAGAAAAAAAGGATCTCAA
GAAGATCCTTTGATCTTTTCTACGGGGTCTGACGCTCAGTGGAACGAAAACTCACGTTAAGGGATTTTGG
TCATGAGATTATCAAAAAGGATCTTCACCTAGATCCTTTTAAATTAAAAATGAAGTTTTAAATCAATCTA
AAGTATATATGAGTAAACTTGGTCTGACAGTTACCAATGCTTAATCAGTGAGGCACCTATCTCAGCGATC
TGTCTATTTCGTTCATCCATAGTTGCATTTAAATGGCCGGCCTGGCGCGCCGTTTAAACCTAGATATTGA
TAGTCTGATCGGTCAACGTATAATCGAGTCCTAGCTTTTGCAAACATCTATCAAGAGACAGGATCAGCAG
GAGGCTTTCGCATGAGTATTCAACATTTCCGTGTCGCCCTTATTCCCTTTTTTGCGGCATTTTGCCTTCC
TGTTTTTGCTCACCCAGAAACGCTGGTGAAAGTAAAAGATGCTGAAGATCAGTTGGGTGCGCGAGTGGGT
TACATCGAACTGGATCTCAACAGCGGTAAGATCCTTGAGAGTTTTCGCCCCGAAGAACGCTTTCCAATGA
TGAGCACTTTTAAAGTTCTGCTATGTGGCGCGGTATTATCCCGTATTGACGCCGGGCAAGAGCAACTCGG
TCGCCGCATACACTATTCTCAGAATGACTTGGTTGAGTATTCACCAGTCACAGAAAAGCATCTTACGGAT
GGCATGACAGTAAGAGAATTATGCAGTGCTGCCATAACCATGAGTGATAACACTGCGGCCAACTTACTTC
TGACAACGATTGGAGGACCGAAGGAGCTAACCGCTTTTTTGCACAACATGGGGGATCATGTAACTCGCCT
TGATCGTTGGGAACCGGAGCTGAATGAAGCCATACCAAACGACGAGCGTGACACCACGATGCCTGTAGCA
ATGGCAACAACCTTGCGTAAACTATTAACTGGCGAACTACTTACTCTAGCTTCCCGGCAACAGTTGATAG
ACTGGATGGAGGCGGATAAAGTTGCAGGACCACTTCTGCGCTCGGCCCTTCCGGCTGGCTGGTTTATTGC
TGATAAATCTGGAGCCGGTGAGCGTGGGTCTCGCGGTATCATTGCAGCACTGGGGCCAGATGGTAAGCCC
TCCCGTATCGTAGTTATCTACACGACGGGGAGTCAGGCAACTATGGATGAACGAAATAGACAGATCGCTG
AGATAGGTGCCTCACTGATTAAGCATTGGTAACCGATTCTAGGTGCATTGGCGCAGAAAAAAATGCCTGA
TGCGACGCTGCGCGTCTTATACTCCCACATATGCCAGATTCAGCAACGGATACGGCTTCCCCAACTTGCC
CACTTCCATACGTGTCCTCCTTACCAGAAATTTATCCTTAAGATCCCGAATCGTTTAAACGCGATCGCAG
TAATCAATTACGGGGTCATTAGTTCATAGCCCATATATGGAGTTCCGCGTTACATAACTTACGGTAAATG
GCCCGCCTGGCTGACCGCCCAACGACCCCCGCCCATTGACGTCAATAATGACGTATGTTCCCATAGTAAC
GCCAATAGGGACTTTCCATTGACGTCAATGGGTGGAGTATTTACGGTAAACTGCCCACTTGGCAGTACAT
CAAGTGTATCATATGCCAAGTACGCCCCCTATTGACGTCAATGACGGTAAATGGCCCGCCTGGCATTATG
CCCAGTACATGACCTTATGGGACTTTCCTACTTGGCAGTACATCTACGTATTAGTCATCGCTATTACCAT
GGTGATGCGGTTTTGGCAGTACATCAATGGGCGTGGATAGCGGTTTGACTCACGGGGATTTCCAAGTCTC
CACCCCATTGACGTCAATGGGAGTTTGTTTTGGCACCAAAATCAACGGGACTTTCCAAAATGTCGTAACA
ACTCCGCCCCATTGACGCAAATGGGCGGTAGGCGTGTACGGTGGGAGGTCTATATAAGCAGAGCTCGTTT
AGTGAACCGGGGTCTCTCTGGTTAGACCAGATCTGAGCCTGGGAGCTCTCTGGCTAACTAGGGAACCCAC
TGCTTAAGCCTCAATAAAGCTTGCCTTGAGTGCTTCAAGTAGTGTGTGCCCGTCTGTTGTGTGACTCTGG
TAACTAGAGATCCCTCAGACCCTTTTAGTCAGTGTGGAAAATCTCTAGCAGTGGCGCCCGAACAGGGACC
TGAAAGCGAAAGGGAAACCAGAGCTCTCTCGACGCAGGACTCGGCTTGCTGAAGCGCGCACGGCAAGAGG
CGAGGGGCGGCGACTGGTGAGTACGCCAAAAATTTTGACTAGCGGAGGCTAGAAGGAGAGAGATGGGTGC
GAGAGCGTCAGTATTAAGCGGGGGAGAATTAGATCGCGATGGGAAAAAATTCGGTTAAGGCCAGGGGGAA
AGAAAAAATATAAATTAAAACATATAGTATGGGCAAGCAGGGAGCTAGAACGATTCGCAGTTAATCCTGG
CCTGTTAGAAACATCAGAAGGCTGTAGACAAATACTGGGACAGCTACAACCATCCCTTCAGACAGGATCA
GAAGAACTTAGATCATTATATAATACAGTAGCAACCCTCTATTGTGTGCATCAAAGGATAGAGATAAAAG
ACACCAAGGAAGCTTTAGACAAGATAGAGGAAGAGCAAAACAAAAGTAAGACCACCGCACAGCAAGCGGC
CGCTGATCTTCAGACCTGGAGGAGGAGATATGAGGGACAATTGGAGAAGTGAATTATATAAATATAAAGT
AGTAAAAATTGAACCATTAGGAGTAGCACCCACCAAGGCAAAGAGAAGAGTGGTGCAGAGAGAAAAAAGA
GCAGTGGGAATAGGAGCTTTGTTCCTTGGGTTCTTGGGAGCAGCAGGAAGCACTATGGGCGCAGCCTCAA
TGACGCTGACGGTACAGGCCAGACAATTATTGTCTGGTATAGTGCAGCAGCAGAACAATTTGCTGAGGGC
TATTGAGGCGCAACAGCATCTGTTGCAACTCACAGTCTGGGGCATCAAGCAGCTCCAGGCAAGAATCCTG
GCTGTGGAAAGATACCTAAAGGATCAACAGCTCCTGGGGATTTGGGGTTGCTCTGGAAAACTCATTTGCA
CCACTGCTGTGCCTTGGAATGCTAGTTGGAGTAATAAATCTCTGGAACAGATTTGGAATCACACGACCTG
GATGGAGTGGGACAGAGAAATTAACAATTACACAAGCTTAATACACTCCTTAATTGAAGAATCGCAAAAC
CAGCAAGAAAAGAATGAACAAGAATTATTGGAATTAGATAAATGGGCAAGTTTGTGGAATTGGTTTAACA
TAACAAATTGGCTGTGGTATATAAAATTATTCATAATGATAGTAGGAGGCTTGGTAGGTTTAAGAATAGT
TTTTGCTGTACTTTCTATAGTGAATAGAGTTAGGCAGGGATATTCACCATTATCGTTTCAGACCCACCTC
CCAACCCCGAGGGGACCCGACAGGCCCGAAGGAATAGAAGAAGAAGGTGGAGAGAGAGACAGAGACAGAT
CCATTCGATTAGTGAACGGATCTCGACGGTATCGGTTAACTTTTAAAAGAAAAGGGGGGATTGGGGGGTA
CAGTGCAGGGGAAAGAATAGTAGACATAATAGCAACAGACATACAAACTAAAGAATTACAAAAACAAATT
ACAAAAATTCAAAATTTTGGCTCCCGATCGTTGCGTTACACACACAATTACTGCTGATCGAGTGTAGCCT
TCGAATGAAAGACCCCACCTGTAGGTTTGGCAAGATAGCTGCAGTAACGCCATTTTGCAAGGCATGGAAA
AATACCAAACCAAGAATAGAGAAGTTCAGATCAAGGGCGGGTACATGAAAATAGCTAACGTTGGGCCAAA
CAGGATATCTGCGGTGAGCAGTTTCGGCCCCGGCCCGGGGCCAAGAACAGATGGTCACCGCAGTTTCGGC
CCCGGCCCGAGGCCAAGAACAGATGGTCCCCAGATATGGCCCAACCCTCAGCAGTTTCTTAAGACCCATC
AGATGTTTCCAGGCTCCCCCAAGGACCTGAAATGACCCTGCGCCTTATTTGAATTAACCAATCAGCCTGC
TTCTCGCTTCTGTTCGCGCGCTTCTGCTTCCCGAGCTCTATAAAAGAGCTCACAACCCCTCACTCGGCGC
GCCAGTCCTCCGATTGACTGAGTCGCCCTGATCATTGTCGATCCTACCATCCACTCGACACACCCGCCAG
GGCCCGCATCCACCATCGCAGACTTATCATGGATCCATGGCCGCAAATAAGGGTATGGCAATCGGCATAG
ATTTGGGCACAACTTATAGCTGCGTTGGCGTGTTTCAGCACGGGAAAGTCGAGATAATTGCTAACGACCA
AGGAAACAGAACCACCCCTAGCTATGTGGCCTTTACTGACACAGAGCGCTTGATTGGCGACGCCGCCAAA
AATCAAGTAGCAATGAACCCCCAGAACACAGTCTTCGACGCAAAGAGGTTGATAGGACGAAAGTTCAATG
ATCCTGTAGTGCAGAGCGACATGAAGCTCTGGCCCTTCCAGGTGATTAACGAAGCCGGGAAGCCAAAGGT
GATGGTTTCCTATAAGGGGGAGAAAAAGGCATTCTATCCCGAGGAGATCTCAAGTATGGTATTGACCAAA
ATGAAGGAGACCGCTGAAGCATTTTTGGGCCATAACGTTACTAATGCTGTTATCACCGTCCCCGCATACT
TTAACGACTCACAACGGCAAGCCACAAAAGATGCCGGAGTAATTGCAGGGCTCAACGTTCTTCGCATCAT
AAACGAGCCTACCGCAGCCGCAATCGCCTATGGGCTTGACAAAGGATCACATGGTGAGAGACATGTACTC
ATATTCGACTTGGGTGGCGGAACATTCGACGTCAGTATTTTGACAATCGACGATGGGATATTCGAGGTTA
AAGCTACCGCTGGTGATACACATCTGGGAGGGGAGGACTTTGATAATAGACTTGTCTCTCATTTTGTCGA
AGAGTTCAAAAGAAAGCACAAGAAGGATATTTCTCAGAATAAACGGGCTGTTAGGAGGCTCCGCACAGCT
TGTGAACGAGCTAAACGAACTCTTTCATCCTCCACCCAAGCCAACTTGGAGATTGATAGTTTGTACGAGG
GCATCGACTTTTATACATCTATAACCAGAGCAAGATTCGAGGAGCTGTGCGCAGATTTGTTTCGCGGGAC
TCTCGAGCCAGTGGAAAAGAGTCTTCGGGACGCAAAGATGGACAAGGCTAAGATCCACGACATCGTGCTT
GTCGGGGGATCTACTAGAATTCCCAAGGTTCAAAAGCTCTTGCAGGACTATTTCAATGGGAGAGACCTGA
ATAAAAGTATCAACCCCGATGAAGCAGTCGCTTATGGAGCTGCTGTACAAGCCGCAATTTTGATGGGTGA
TAAATCAGAGAAGGTTCAGGACTTGCTTTTGTTGGATGTCGCCCCACTGAGTCTGGGTCTTGAAACCGCC
GGGGGAGTTATGACAGTCTTGATCAAGCGAAATAGCACAATTCCTACTAAACAGACTCAAATATTTACCA
CATATAGCGATAATCAACCAGGCGTGCTTATACAAGTGTACGAAGGTGAGAGGGCTATGACACGGGATAA
CAATCTCCTGGGCCGATTTGACCTGACAGGCATCCCCCCTGCTCCACGCGGCGTACCCCAGATAGAAGTC
ACTTTTGACATTGACGCTAACGGAATCCTTAATGTAACAGCTATGGACAAGTCTACAGGTAAAGCCAATA
AAATAACAATAACAAATGATAAAGGGCGACTGTCTAAAGAAGAGATCGAAAGAATGGTGCAAGAAGCTGA
GAGGTATAAAGCCGAAGACGAAGGGCAAAGAGAGAAAATAGCAGCCAAAAACGCACTGGAGTCCTATGCC
TTCAACATGAAAAGTGCAGTGGGTGACGAGGGCCTCAAAGATAAAATCAGTGAATCTGATAAGAAGAAAA
TCCTGGACAAGTGTAATGAAGTTCTTTCCTGGCTCGAGGCCAACCAGTTGGCTGAGAAGGATGAATTCGA
CCATAAACGGAAGGAGCTTGAAAATATGTGTAACCCAATTATTACCAAGTTGTATCAGAGCGGCTGCACA
GGCCCTACTTGTACACCTGGTTATACCCCAGGTCGGGCTGCCACCGGACCTACAATCGAAGAAGTAGATG
GCGGAGGGGGCTCTGGAGGAGGCGGCTCTGGCGGAGGAGGCTCTATGGTGTCTAAGGGCGAAGAGCTGAT
CAAGGAAAATATGCGTATGAAGGTGGTCATGGAAGGTTCGGTCAACGGCCACCAATTCAAATGCACAGGT
GAAGGAGAAGGCAATCCGTACATGGGAACTCAAACCATGAGGATCAAAGTCATCGAGGGAGGACCCCTGC
CATTTGCCTTTGACATTCTTGCCACGTCGTTCATGTATGGCAGCCGTACTTTTATCAAGTACCCGAAAGG
CATTCCTGATTTCTTTAAACAGTCCTTTCCTGAGGGTTTTACTTGGGAAAGAGTTACGAGATACGAAGAT
GGTGGAGTCGTCACCGTCATGCAGGACACCAGCCTTGAGGATGGCTGTCTCGTTTACCACGTCCAAGTCA
GAGGGGTAAACTTTCCCTCCAATGGTCCCGTGATGCAGAAGAAGACCAAGGGTTGGGAGCCTAATACAGA
GATGATGTATCCAGCAGATGGTGGTCTGAGGGGATACACTCATATGGCACTGAAAGTTGATGGTGGTGGC
CATCTGTCTTGCTCTTTCGTAACAACTTACAGGTCAAAAAAGACCGTCGGGAACATCAAGATGCCCGGTA
TCCATGCCGTTGATCACCGCCTGGAAAGGTTAGAGGAAAGTGACAATGAAATGTTCGTAGTACAACGCGA
ACACGCAGTTGCCAAGTTCGCCGGGCTTGGTGGTGGGATGGACGAGCTGTACAAGTAGCTCGAGCTTATT
CCAGATGCGTGCGGATGGAATTCGAGCTCGGTACCATGCCAAAAGCAAAGCGCTATCGCGCCTTACGTTA
CTGGCCGAAGCCGCTTGGAATAAGGCCGGTGTGCGTTTGTCTATATGTTATTTTCCACCATATTGCCGTC
TTTTGGCAATGTGAGGGCCCGGAAACCTGGCCCTGTCTTCTTGACGAGCATTCCTAGGGGTCTTTCCCCT
CTCGCCAAAGGAATGCAAGGTCTGTTGAATGTCGTGAAGGAAGCAGTTCCTCTGGAAGCTTCTTGAAGAC
AAACAACGTCTGTAGCGACCCTTTGCAGGCAGCG
Features (pLannotate 1.2.2; 22 found; start..end, strand, type, name):
    305..902     +  CDS            PuroR (fragment): puromycin N-acetyltransferase; pac from Streptomyces; confers resistance to puromycin
    940..1518    +  misc_feature   WPRE: woodchuck hepatitis virus posttranscriptional regulatory element
   1535..1603    +  CDS            nef (fragment): NEF_HV1Z2 - Experimental evidence at protein level: Swiss-Prot protein existence level 1. Extracellular Nef protein targets CD4(+) T-lymphocytes for apoptosis by interacting with CXCR4 surface receptors. From Human immunodeficiency virus type 1 group M subtype D (isolate Z2/CDC-Z34) (HIV-1).
   1605..1838    +  LTR            3' LTR (ΔU3): self-inactivating 3' long terminal repeat (LTR) from HIV-1
   2099..2234    +  rep_origin     SV40 ori: SV40 origin of replication
   2352..2940    -  rep_origin     ori: high-copy-number ColE1/pMB1/pBR322/pUC origin of replication
   3112..3176    -  CDS            bla(M) (fragment): β-lactamase lacking the signal sequence; bla(M); allows cytosolic expression of β-lactamase
   3302..4162    +  CDS            AmpR: β-lactamase; bla; confers resistance to ampicillin, carbenicillin, and related antibiotics
   4175..4311    +  terminator     rrnG terminator: transcription terminator from the E. coli ribosomal RNA rrnG operon (Albrechtsen et al., 1991)
   4388..4691    +  enhancer       CMV enhancer: human cytomegalovirus immediate early enhancer
   4692..4895    +  promoter       CMV promoter: human cytomegalovirus (CMV) immediate early promoter
   4910..5090    +  LTR            5' LTR (truncated): truncated 5' long terminal repeat (LTR) from HIV-1
   5134..5259    +  misc_feature   HIV-1 Ψ: packaging signal of human immunodeficiency virus type 1
   5243..5606    +  CDS            HIV-1 gag (fragment): gag protein from human immunodeficiency virus 1; gag
   5701..6037    +  ncRNA          RRE: Accession: RF00036 - HIV Rev response element
   6362..6462    +  CDS            Rev (fragment): human immunodeficiency virus 1 (HIV-1) Rev protein; rev; enhances nuclear export of unspliced and incompletely spliced viral mRNAs
   6481..6598    +  misc_feature   cPPT/CTS: central polypurine tract and central termination sequence of HIV-1
   6694..7098    +  promoter       SFFV promoter: spleen focus-forming virus long terminal repeat (LTR) promoter
   7177..9099    +  CDS            Hspa1l: HS71L_MOUSE - Also known as Hsc70t. Experimental evidence at protein level: Swiss-Prot protein existence level 1. Molecular chaperone implicated in a wide variety of cellular processes, including protection of the proteome from stress, folding and transport of newly synthesized polypeptides, activation of proteolysis of misfolded proteins and the formation and dissociation of protein complexes. Plays a pivotal role in the protein quality control system, ensuring the correct folding of proteins, the re-folding of misfolded proteins and controlling the targeting of proteins for subsequent degrad
   9145..9855    +  CDS            mRuby2: mRuby2 is a basic (constitutively fluorescent) red fluorescent protein published in 2012, derived from Entacmaea quadricolor. It has moderate acid sensitivity.
   9888..9905    +  misc_feature   MCS (fragment): pUC18/19 multiple cloning site
   9935..302     +  misc_feature   IRES (across the origin): internal ribosome entry site (IRES) of the encephalomyocarditis virus (EMCV)
