[The description below was written by a language model from this plasmid's Addgene catalogue record and pLannotate feature annotations shown in this document.]
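Description:
pLV-Hspa1l-mRuby2 is a self-inactivating HIV-1-based lentiviral transfer plasmid built on the pTwist-LV backbone from Twist Bioscience, designed to express mouse Hspa1l fused at its C terminus to the red fluorescent protein mRuby2. It is propagated in E. coli through a ColE1/pUC-type origin and selected with ampicillin via the AmpR β-lactamase gene. The catalogue entry lists it as low copy even though the annotated origin is of the high-copy class. An SV40 origin is also present in the backbone.

The viral genome is transcribed in packaging cells from a CMV enhancer/promoter placed upstream of a truncated 5' LTR, an arrangement typical of Tat-independent, third-generation-style vectors. Downstream lie the Ψ packaging signal with a partial gag sequence, the Rev response element for nuclear export of unspliced genomic RNA, and the cPPT/CTS, which aids nuclear import of the reverse-transcribed genome. The internal expression cassette is driven by the SFFV promoter, followed by the synthesised Hspa1l coding sequence, which encodes an Hsp70-family molecular chaperone involved in protein quality control, and then mRuby2. An EMCV IRES after the fusion directs translation of a puromycin N-acetyltransferase from the same transcript, so transduced cells can be both selected with puromycin and identified by red fluorescence. A WPRE enhances transcript expression, and the ΔU3 3' LTR renders the integrated provirus transcriptionally self-inactivating.

The stated purpose is lentiviral expression of Hspa1l-mRuby2. The associated publication concerns stress-dependent SUMOylation of TDP-43 in neurons, though the record does not describe the specific experiments in which the construct was used.
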