Addgene plasmid #235498: pLV-Hspa1l-mRuby2
Purpose: Lentiviral expression of Hspa1l-mRuby2
Depositing lab: Maxime Rousseaux. Depositing organization: University of Ottawa. Publication: A stress-dependent TDP-43 SUMOylation program preserves neuronal function. Suk TR, Part CE, Zhang JL, Nguyen TT, Heer MM, Caballero-Gomez A, Grybas VS, McKeever PM, Nguyen B, Ali T, Callaghan SM, Woulfe JM, Robertson J, Rousseaux MWC. Mol Neurodegener. 2025 Mar 28;20(1):38. doi: 10.1186/s13024-025-00826-z. PubMed 40149017.
Backbone
  Vector backbone: pTwist-LV
  Backbone manufacturer: Twist Bioscience
  Vector type: Lentiviral
Growth in bacteria
  Bacterial resistance: Ampicillin, 100 μg/mL
  Growth temperature: 37°C
  Growth strain: NEB Stable
  Copy number: Low Copy
Gene/Insert
  Gene/Insert name: Hspa1l
  Species: M. musculus (mouse)
  Entrez Gene: Hspa1l (a.k.a. Msh5, Hsc70t, MGC150263, MGC150264)
  Tag / fusion protein: mRuby2 (C terminal on insert)
  Cloning method: Gene Synthesis
Terms and licenses: Academic/Nonprofit Terms; Industry Terms
How to cite: pLV-Hspa1l-mRuby2 was a gift from Maxime Rousseaux (Addgene plasmid # 235498 ; http://n2t.net/addgene:235498 ; RRID:Addgene_235498)
